>Addgene plasmid #61798 | pGL3-E-cadherin promoter | depositor partial sequence | sequence record 100848 | mouse E-cadherin promoter sequence (–178 to +92)
TAGGAAGCTGGGAAGTCTTCTAAGGCCGGCCCCATGCCACCAACTACAGACAGGGGTGGAGGAAGTTGAG
GGCCCTGCAGTTCCTTGGCTGCCACCTGCAGGTGCGTCCCCAGCCAATCAGCGGCGCCGGGGGCGGTGCC
TGCGGGCTCACCTGGCGGCCGCAGCCTCTGCGCTGCTCACTGGTGTGGGAGCCGCGGCGCACTACTGAGT
TCCCAAGAACTTCTGCTAGACTCCTGCCCGGCCTAACCCGGCCCTGCCCGACCGCACCCG
