>Addgene plasmid #61798 | pGL3-E-cadherin promoter | addgene partial sequence | sequence record 104477 | EBV-rev 5'-GTGGTTTGTCCAAACTCATC-3'
GTCTGCTCGAAGCGGCCGGCCGCCCCGACTCTAGAATTACACGGCGATCTTTCCGCCCTTCTTGGCCTTT
ATGAGGATCTCTCTGATTTTTCTTGCGTCGAGTTTTCCGGTAAGACCTTTCGGTACTTCGTCCACAAACA
CAACTCCTCCGCGCAACTTTTTCGCGGTTGTTACTTGACTGGCGACGTAATCCACGATCTCTTTTTCCGT
CATCGTCTTTCCGTGCTCCAAAACAACAACGGCGGCGGGAAGTTCACCGGCGTCATCGTCGGGAAGACCT
GCGACACCTGCGTCGAAGATGTTGGGGTGTTGGAGCAAGATGGATTCCAATTCAGCGGGAGCCACCTGAT
AGCCTTTGTACTTAATCAGAGACTTCAGGCGGTCAACGATGAAGAAGTGTTCGTCTTCGTCCCAGTAAGC
TATGTCTCCAGAATGTAGCCATCCATCCTTGTCAATCAAGGCGTTGGTCGCTTCCGGATTGTTTACATAA
CCGGACATAATCATAGGACCTCTCACACACAGTTCGCCTCTTTGATTAACGCCCAGCGTTTTCCCGGTAT
CCAGATCCACAACCTTCGCTTCAAAAAATGGAACAACTTTACCGACCGCGCCCGGTTTATCATCCCCCTC
GGGTGTAATCAGAATAGCTGATGTAGTCTCAGTGAGCCCATATCCTTGCCTGATACCTGGCAGATGGAAC
CTCTTGGCAACCGCTTCCCCGACTTCCTTAGAGAGGGGAGCGCCACCAGAAGCAATTTCGTGTAAATTAG
ATAAATCGTATTTGTCAATCAGAGTGCTTTTGGCGAAGAAGGAGAATAGGGTTGGCACCAGCAGCGCACT
TTGAATCTTGTAATCCTGAAGGCTCCTCAGAAACAGCTCTTCTTCAAATCTATACATTAAGACGACTCGA
AATCCACATATCAAATATCCGAGTGTAGTAAACATTCCAAAACCGTGATGGAATGGAACAACACTTAAAA
TCGCAGTATCCGGAATGATTTGATTGCCAAAAATAGGATCTCTGGCATGCGAGAATCTCACGCAGGCAGT
TCTATGAGGCAGAGCGACACC
