>Addgene plasmid #61798 | pGL3-E-cadherin promoter | addgene partial sequence | sequence record 104478 | RVprimer3 5'-CTAGCAAAATAGGCTGTCCC-3'
GGTGCCAGAACATTTCTCTATCGATAGGTACCTAGGAAGCTGGGAAGTCTTCTAAGGCCGGCCCCATGCC
ACCAACTACAGACAGGGGTGGAGGAAGTTGAGGGCCCTGCAGTTCCTTGGCTGCCACCTGCAGGTGCGTC
CCCAGCCAATCAGCGGCGCCGGGGGCGGTGCCTGCGGGCTCACCTGGCGGCCGCAGCCTCTGCGCTGCTC
ACTGGTGTGGGAGCCGCGGCGCACTACTGAGTTCCCAAGAACTTCTGCTAGACTCCTGCCCGGCCTAACC
CGGCCCTGCCCGACCGCACCCGCTCGAGATCAGCTTGGCATTCCGGTACTGTTGGTAAAGCCACCATGGA
AGACGCCAAAAACATAAAGAAAGGCCCGGCGCCATTCTATCCGCTGGAAGATGGAACCGCTGGAGAGCAA
CTGCATAAGGCTATGAAGAGATACGCCCTGGTTCCTGGAACAATTGCTTTTACAGATGCACATATCGAGG
TGGACATCACTTACGCTGAGTACTTCGAAATGTCCGTTCGGTTGGCAGAAGCTATGAAACGATATGGGCT
GAATACAAATCACAGAATCGTCGTATGCAGTGAAAACTCTCTTCAATTCTTTATGCCGGTGTTGGGCGCG
TTATTTATCGGAGTTGCAGTTGCGCCCGCGAACGACATTTATAATGAACGTGAATTGCTCAACAGTATGG
GCATTTCGCAGCCTACCGTGGTGTTCGTTTCCAAAAAGGGGTTGCAAAAAATTTTGAACGTGCAAAAAAA
GCTCCCAATCATCCAAAAAATTATTATCATGGATTCTAAAACGGATTACCAGGGATTTCAGTCGATGTAC
ACGTTCGTCACATCTCATCTACCTCCCGGTTTTAATGAATACGATTTTGTGCCAGAGTCCTTCGATAGGG
ACAAGACAATTGCACTGATCATGAACTCCTCTGGATCTACTGGTCTGCCTAAAGGTGTCGCTCTGCCTCA
TAGAACTGCCTGCGTGAGATTCTCGCATGCCAGAGATCCTATTTTTGGCAATCAAATCATTCCGGATACT
GCGATTTTAAGTGTTGTTCCATTCCATCACGGTTTTGGAATGTTTACTACACTCGGATATTTGATATGTG
GATTTCGAGTCG
