[The description below was written by a language model from this plasmid's Addgene catalogue record.]
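Description:
pGL3-E-cadherin promoter is a firefly luciferase reporter plasmid built on the promoterless pGL3-basic backbone (4818 bp without insert) for transient transfection into mammalian cells. It is maintained in E. coli as a high-copy plasmid under ampicillin selection. No feature table accompanies the record, so details of the backbone beyond these catalogue fields, such as the origin of replication or polyadenylation signals, are not itemised here.

The insert is a 270 bp fragment of the mouse Cdh1 (E-cadherin) promoter spanning positions -178 to +92 relative to the transcription start, cloned between the KpnI and XhoI sites of the multiple cloning site, both of which remain intact. Because pGL3-basic lacks its own eukaryotic promoter and enhancer, luciferase expression depends on the inserted fragment, and light output serves as a readout of the transcriptional activity of this proximal Cdh1 promoter region.

The construct is intended for measuring E-cadherin promoter activity in cultured cells. E-cadherin is a hallmark epithelial gene whose transcription is silenced by repressors such as Zeb and Snail family members, and the associated publication concerns miR-200 promoting the mesenchymal-to-epithelial transition by suppressing components of the Zeb2 and Snail1 repressor complexes. A reporter of this kind is therefore suited to testing how microRNAs, transcriptional repressors or their cofactors alter Cdh1 promoter output, typically alongside a co-transfected normalisation reporter.
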