Addgene plasmid #61798: pGL3-E-cadherin promoter
Purpose: Luciferase reporter containing the mouse E-cadherin promoter
Depositing lab: Judy Lieberman. Depositing organization: Boston Children's Hospital. Publication: miR-200 promotes the mesenchymal to epithelial transition by suppressing multiple members of the Zeb2 and Snail1 transcriptional repressor complexes. Perdigao-Henriques R, Petrocca F, Altschuler G, Thomas MP, Le MT, Tan SM, Hide W, Lieberman J. Oncogene. 2015 Mar 23. doi: 10.1038/onc.2015.69. PubMed 25798844.
Backbone
  Vector backbone: pGL3-basic
  Backbone manufacturer: Promega
  Backbone size w/o insert (bp): 4818
  Vector type: Mammalian Expression, Luciferase
Growth in bacteria
  Bacterial resistance: Ampicillin, 100 μg/mL
  Growth temperature: 37°C
  Growth strain: DH5alpha
  Copy number: High Copy
Gene/Insert
  Gene/Insert name: -178/+92 fragment of the mouse Cdh1 promoter (alt name: E-cadherin)
  Species: M. musculus (mouse)
  Insert size (bp): 270
  Entrez Gene: Cdh1 (a.k.a. ARC-1, E-cad, Ecad, L-CAM, UVO, Um)
  Cloning method: Restriction Enzyme; 5′ cloning site KpnI (not destroyed); 3′ cloning site XhoI (not destroyed)
  Sequencing primers: 5′ 5´-CTAGCAAAATAGGCTGTCCC-3´
Terms and licenses: Academic/Nonprofit Terms; Industry Terms: Not Available to Industry
How to cite: pGL3-E-cadherin promoter was a gift from Judy Lieberman (Addgene plasmid # 61798 ; http://n2t.net/addgene:61798 ; RRID:Addgene_61798)
